>Addgene plasmid #104431 | pKL07 | addgene full sequence | sequence record 247763 | Addgene NGS Result
AGACGAAAGGGCCTCGTGATACGCCTATTTTTATAGGTTAATGTCATGATAATAATGGTTTCTTAGGACG
GATCGCTTGCCTGTAACTTACACGCGCCTCGTATCTTTTAATGATGGAATAATTTGGGAATTTACTCTGT
GTTTATTTATTTTTATGTTTTGTATTTGGATTTTAGAAAGTAAATAAAGAAGGTAGAAGAGTTACGGAAT
GAAGAAAAAAAAATAAACAAAGGTTTAAAAAATTTCAACAAAAAGCGTACTTTACATATATATTTATTAG
ACAAGAAAAGCAGATTAAATAGATATACATTCGATTAACGATAAGTAAAATGTAAAATCACAGGATTTTC
GTGTGTGGTCTTCTACACAGACAAGATGAAACAATTCGGCATTAATACCTGAGAGCAGGAAGAGCAAGAT
AAAAGGTAGTATTTGTTGGCGATCCCCCTAGAGTCTTTTACATCTTCGGAAAACAAAAACTATTTTTTCT
TTAATTTCTTTTTTTACTTTCTATTTTTAATTTATATATTTATATTAAAAAATTTAAATTATAATTATTT
TTATAGCACGTGATGAAAAGGACCCAGGTGGCACTTTTCGGGGAAATGTGCGCGGAACCCCTATTTGTTT
ATTTTTCTAAATACATTCAAATATGTATCCGCTCATGAGACAATAACCCTGATAAATGCTTCAATAATAT
TGAAAAAGGAAGAGTATGAGTATTCAACATTTCCGTGTCGCCCTTATTCCCTTTTTTGCGGCATTTTGCC
TTCCTGTTTTTGCTCACCCAGAAACGCTGGTGAAAGTAAAAGATGCTGAAGATCAGTTGGGTGCACGAGT
GGGTTACATCGAACTGGATCTCAACAGCGGTAAGATCCTTGAGAGTTTTCGCCCCGAAGAACGTTTTCCA
ATGATGAGCACTTTTAAAGTTCTGCTATGTGGCGCGGTATTATCCCGTATTGACGCCGGGCAAGAGCAAC
TCGGTCGCCGCATACACTATTCTCAGAATGACTTGGTTGAGTACTCACCAGTCACAGAAAAGCATCTTAC
GGATGGCATGACAGTAAGAGAATTATGCAGTGCTGCCATAACCATGAGTGATAACACTGCGGCCAACTTA
CTTCTGACAACGATCGGAGGACCGAAGGAGCTAACCGCTTTTTTGCACAACATGGGGGATCATGTAACTC
GCCTTGATCGTTGGGAACCGGAGCTGAATGAAGCCATACCAAACGACGAGCGTGACACCACGATGCCTGT
AGCAATGGCAACAACGTTGCGCAAACTATTAACTGGCGAACTACTTACTCTAGCTTCCCGGCAACAATTA
ATAGACTGGATGGAGGCGGATAAAGTTGCAGGACCACTTCTGCGCTCGGCCCTTCCGGCTGGCTGGTTTA
TTGCTGATAAATCTGGAGCCGGTGAGCGTGGGTCTCGCGGTATCATTGCAGCACTGGGGCCAGATGGTAA
GCCCTCCCGTATCGTAGTTATCTACACGACGGGGAGTCAGGCAACTATGGATGAACGAAATAGACAGATC
GCTGAGATAGGTGCCTCACTGATTAAGCATTGGTAACTGTCAGACCAAGTTTACTCATATATACTTTAGA
TTGATTTAAAACTTCATTTTTAATTTAAAAGGATCTAGGTGAAGATCCTTTTTGATAATCTCATGACCAA
AATCCCTTAACGTGAGTTTTCGTTCCACTGAGCGTCAGACCCCGTAGAAAAGATCAAAGGATCTTCTTGA
GATCCTTTTTTTCTGCGCGTAATCTGCTGCTTGCAAACAAAAAAACCACCGCTACCAGCGGTGGTTTGTT
TGCCGGATCAAGAGCTACCAACTCTTTTTCCGAAGGTAACTGGCTTCAGCAGAGCGCAGATACCAAATAC
TGTTCTTCTAGTGTAGCCGTAGTTAGGCCACCACTTCAAGAACTCTGTAGCACCGCCTACATACCTCGCT
CTGCTAATCCTGTTACCAGTGGCTGCTGCCAGTGGCGATAAGTCGTGTCTTACCGGGTTGGACTCAAGAC
GATAGTTACCGGATAAGGCGCAGCGGTCGGGCTGAACGGGGGGTTCGTGCACACAGCCCAGCTTGGAGCG
AACGACCTACACCGAACTGAGATACCTACAGCGTGAGCTATGAGAAAGCGCCACGCTTCCCGAAGGGAGA
AAGGCGGACAGGTATCCGGTAAGCGGCAGGGTCGGAACAGGAGAGCGCACGAGGGAGCTTCCAGGGGGAA
ACGCCTGGTATCTTTATAGTCCTGTCGGGTTTCGCCACCTCTGACTTGAGCGTCGATTTTTGTGATGCTC
GTCAGGGGGGCGGAGCCTATGGAAAAACGCCAGCAACGCGGCCTTTTTACGGTTCCTGGCCTTTTGCTGG
CCTTTTGCTCACATGTTCTTTCCTGCGTTATCCCCTGATTCTGTGGATAACCGTATTACCGCCTTTGAGT
GAGCTGATACCGCTCGCCGCAGCCGAACGACCGAGCGCAGCGAGTCAGTGAGCGAGGAAGCGGAAGAGCG
CCCAATACGCAAACCGCCTCTCCCCGCGCGTTGGCCGATTCATTAATGCAGCTGGCACGACAGGTTTCCC
GACTGGAAAGCGGGCAGTGAGCGCAACGCAATTAATGTGAGTTAGCTCACTCATTAGGCACCCCAGGCTT
TACACTTTATGCTTCCGGCTCGTATGTTGTGTGGAATTGTGAGCGGATAACAATTTCACACAGGAAACAG
CTATGACCATGATTACGCCAAGCGCGCAATTAACCCTCACTAAAGGGAACAAAAGCTGGAGCTCATAGCT
TCAAAATGTTTCTACTCCTTTTTTACTCTTCCAGATTTTCTCGGACTCCGCGCATCGCCGTACCACTTCA
AAACACCCAAGCACAGCATACTAAATTTCCCCTCTTTCTTCCTCTAGGGTGTCGTTAATTACCCGTACTA
AAGGTTTGGAAAAGAAAAAAGAGACCGCCTCGTTTCTTTTTCTTCGTCGAAAAAGGCAATAAAAATTTTT
ATCACGTTTCTTTTTCTTGAAAATTTTTTTTTTGATTTTTTTCTCTTTCGATGACCTCCCATTGATATTT
AAGTTAATAAACGGTCTTCAATTTCTCAAGTTTCAGTTTCATTTTTCTTGTTCTATTACAACTTTTTTTA
CTTCTTGCTCATTAGAAAGAAAGCATAGCAATCTAATCTAAGTTTTCTAGAGATGGCCTCCACTCGTGTC
CTCGCCTCTCGCCTGGCCTCCCAGATGGCTGCTTCCGCCAAGGTTGCCCGCCCTGCTGTCCGCGTTGCTC
AGGTCAGCAAGCGCACCATCCAGACTGGCTCCCCCCTCCAGACCCTCAAGCGCACCCAGATGACCTCCAT
CGTCAACGCCACCACCCGCCAGGCTTTCCAGAAGCGCGCCTACTCTTCCGCTGGATCCATGTCTAAGGGC
GAGGAACTGTTCACTGGTGTGGTTCCAATCCTGGTTGAGCTGGACGGCGATGTAAACGGTCACAAGTTCA
GCGTTAGCGGCGAAGGTGAGGGCGACGCTACCTACGGTAAACTGACTCTGAAGTTCATCTGCACCACCGG
TAAACTGCCTGTTCCGTGGCCAACTCTGGTCACCACCTTCAGCTACGGTGTTCAGTGTCTGACCCGCTAC
CCTGATCACATGAAACGCCATGACTTCTTCAAAAGCGCGATGCCGGAAGGCTATGTTCAAGAACGTACCA
TCTTTTTCAAGGATGACGGCAATTATAAAACTCGTGCCGAAGTAAAGTTCGAAGGCGACACCCTGGTTAA
CCGTATTGAACTGAAAGGTATTGATTTCAAAGAAGATGGTAACATTCTGGGTCACAAACTGGAATATAAC
TACAACGACCACCAGGTTTACATCATGGCGGATAAACAGAAAAACGGCATCAAAGCTAACTTCAAAATCC
GTCATAACATCGAAGACGGCGGTGTGCAGCTGGCTGACCACTACCAGCAGAACACCCCGATCGGTGATGG
TCCGGTTCTGCTGCCGGATAATCACTACCTGTTCACCACGTCTACTCTGTCCAAAGACCCGAACGAAAAA
CGTGATCACATGGTCCTGCTGGAATTCGTTACTGCAGCAGGTATCACCCACGGCATGGATGAACTGTACA
AGATGGTTTCAAAGGGTGAAGAACTTATTAAAGAAAACATGAGAATGAAGGTAGTTATGGAAGGAAGCGT
TAATGGCCATCAATTCAAGTGTACGGGAGAAGGAGAGGGTAGGCCTTACGAAGGGACGCAAACTATGAGG
ATTAAGGTTATTGAGGGTGGTCCATTGCCATTCGCATTCGACATCTTAGCTACATCTTTTATGTATGGAA
GTCGTACGTTCATAAAGTATCCTGCTGATATTCCAGACTTCTTTAAACAGAGCTTCCCTGAGGGCTTTAC
ATGGGAAAGAGTGACCAGATATGAAGATGGTGGTGTTGTTACTGTTACTCAAGACACTTCTTTAGAAGAC
GGTGAACTAGTTTATAATGTAAAAGTTAGGGGTGTTAACTTCCCGTCTAACGGGCCAGTCATGCAAAAGA
AGACAAAAGGATGGGAACCTAACACGGAGATGATGTATCCCGCTGACGGTGGTTTGAGAGGCTATACGGA
TATTGCGTTGAAAGTCGACGGAGGCGGTCATTTGCATTGCAATTTTGTTACAACTTACAGGAGTAAGAAG
ACAGTAGGTAATATCAAGATGCCCGGCGTTCACGCAGTTGACCATCGTTTGGAACGTATTGAGGAATCAG
ATAATGAGACATACGTGGTACAGAGGGAGGTTGCCGTAGCTAAGTACAGTAACTTGGGGGGTGGGATGGA
CGAATTATATAAATAACTCGAGTCATGTAATTAGTTATGTCACGCTTACATTCACGCCCTCCCCCCACAT
CCGCTCTAACCGAAAAGGAAGGAGTTAGACAACCTGAAGTCTAGGTCCCTATTTATTTTTTTATAGTTAT
GTTAGTATTAAGAACGTTATTTATATTTCAAATTTTTCTTTTTTTTCTGTACAGACGCGTGTACGCATGT
AACATTATACTGAAAACCTTGCTTGAGAAGGTTTTGGGACGCTCGAAGGCTTTAATTTGCGGCCGGTACC
CAATTCGCCCTATAGTGAGTCGTATTACGCGCGCTCACTGGCCGTCGTTTTACAACGTCGTGACTGGGAA
AACCCTGGCGTTACCCAACTTAATCGCCTTGCAGCACATCCCCCTTTCGCCAGCTGGCGTAATAGCGAAG
AGGCCCGCACCGATCGCCCTTCCCAACAGTTGCGCAGCCTGAATGGCGAATGG
[124 nt withheld, positions 5304-5427]
C
[91 nt withheld, positions 5429-5519]
A
[49 nt withheld, positions 5521-5569]
CCTTTGACGTTGGAGTCCACGTTCTTT
[37 nt withheld, positions 5597-5633]
ACCCTATCTCGGTCTATTCTTTTGATTTATAAGGGATTTTGCCGATTTCGGCCTATTGGTTAAAAAATGA
GCTGATTTAACAAAAATTTAACGCGAATTTTAACAAAATATTAACGCTTACAATTTCCTGATGCGGTATT
TTCTCCTTACGCATCTGTGCGGTATTTCACACCGCATATCGACCGGTCGAGGAGAACTTCTAGTATATCT
ACATACCTAATATTATTGCCTTATTAAAAATGGAATCCCAACAATTACATCAAAATCCACATTCTCTTCA
AAATCAATTGTCCTGTACTTCCTTGTTCATGTGTGTTCAAAAACGTTATATTTATAGGATAATTATACTC
TATTTCTCAACAAGTAATTGGTTGTTTGGCCGAGCGGTCTAAGGCGCCTGATTCAAGAAATATCTTGACC
GCAGTTAACTGTGGGAATACTCAGGTATCGTAAGATGCAAGAGTTCGAATCTCTTAGCAACCATTATTTT
TTTCCTCAACATAACGAGAACACACAGGGGCGCTATCGCACAGAATCAAATTCGATGACTGGAAATTTTT
TGTTAATTTCAGAGGTCGCCTGACGCATATACCTTTTTCAACTGAAAAATTGGGAGAAAAAGGAAAGGTG
AGAGCGCCGGAACCGGCTTTTCATATAGAATAGAGAAGCGTTCATGACTAAATGCTTGCATCACAATACT
TGAAGTTGACAATATTATTTAAGGACCTATTGTTTTTTCCAATAGGTGGTTAGCAATCGTCTTACTTTCT
AACTTTTCTTACCTTTTACATTTCAGCAATATATATATATATTTCAAGGATATACCATTCTAATGTCTGC
CCCTAAGAAGATCGTCGTTTTGCCAGGTGACCACGTTGGTCAAGAAATCACAGCCGAAGCCATTAAGGTT
CTTAAAGCTATTTCTGATGTTCGTTCCAATGTCAAGTTCGATTTCGAAAATCATTTAATTGGTGGTGCTG
CTATCGATGCTACAGGTGTTCCACTTCCAGATGAGGCGCTGGAAGCCTCCAAGAAGGCTGATGCCGTTTT
GTTAGGTGCTGTGGGTGGTCCTAAATGGGGTACCGGTAGTGTTAGACCTGAACAAGGTTTACTAAAAATC
CGTAAAGAACTTCAATTGTACGCCAACTTAAGACCATGTAACTTTGCATCCGACTCTCTTTTAGACTTAT
CTCCAATCAAGCCACAATTTGCTAAAGGTACTGACTTCGTTGTTGTCAGAGAATTAGTGGGAGGTATTTA
CTTTGGTAAGAGAAAGGAAGACGATGGTGATGGTGTCGCTTGGGATAGTGAACAATACACCGTTCCAGAA
GTGCAAAGAATCACAAGAATGGCCGCTTTCATGGCCCTACAACATGAGCCACCATTGCCTATTTGGTCCT
TGGATAAAGCTAATGTTTTGGCCTCTTCAAGATTATGGAGAAAAACTGTGGAGGAAACCATCAAGAACGA
ATTCCCTACATTGAAGGTTCAACATCAATTGATTGATTCTGCCGCCATGATCCTAGTTAAGAACCCAACC
CACCTAAATGGTATTATAATCACCAGCAACATGTTTGGTGATATCATCTCCGATGAAGCCTCCGTTATCC
CAGGTTCCTTGGGTTTGTTGCCATCTGCGTCCTTGGCCTCTTTGCCAGACAAGAACACCGCATTTGGTTT
GTACGAACCATGCCACGGTTCTGCTCCAGATTTGCCAAAGAATAAGGTCAACCCTATCGCCACTATCTTG
TCTGCTGCAATGATGTTGAAATTGTCATTGAACTTGCCTGAAGAAGGTAAGGCCATTGAAGATGCAGTTA
AAAAGGTTTTGGATGCAGGTATCAGAACTGGTGATTTAGGTGGTTCCAACAGTACCACCGAAGTCGGTGA
TGCTGTCGCCGAAGAAGTTAAGAAAATCCTTGCTTAAAAAGATTCTCTTTTTTTATGATATTTGTACATA
AACTTTATAAATGAAATTCATAATAGAAACGACACGAAATTACAAAATGGAATATGTTCATAGGGTAGAC
GAAACTATATACGCAATCTACATACATTTATCAAGAAGGAGAAAAAGGAGGATGTAAAGGAATACAGGTA
AGCAAATTGATACTAATGGCTCAACGTGATAAGGAAAAAGAATTGCACTTTAACATTAATATTGACAAGG
AGGAGGGCACCACACAAAAAGTTAGGTGTAACAGAAAATCATGAAACTATGATTCCTAATTTATATATTG
GAGGATTTTCTCTAAAAAAAAAAAAATACAACAAATAAAAAACACTCAATGACCTGACCATTTGATGGAG
TTTAAGTCAATACCTTCTTGAACCATTTCCCATAATGGTGAAAGTTCCCTCAAGAATTTTACTCTGTCAG
AAACGGCCTTAACGACGTAGTCGATATGGTGCACTCTCAGTACAATCTGCTCTGATGCCGCATAGTTAAG
CCAGCCCCGACACCCGCCAACACCCGCTGACGCGCCCTGACGGGCTTGTCTGCTCCCGGCATCCGCTTAC
AGACAAGCTGTGACCGTCTCCGGGAGCTGCATGTGTCAGAGGTTTTCACCGTCATCACCGAAACGCGCG
Features (pLannotate 1.2.2; 24 found; start..end, strand, type, name):
     71..574     -  misc_feature   CEN/ARS: S. cerevisiae CEN6 centromere fused to an autonomously replicating sequence
    611..715     +  promoter       AmpR promoter: bla
    716..1576    +  CDS            AmpR: β-lactamase; bla; confers resistance to ampicillin, carbenicillin, and related antibiotics
   1747..2335    +  rep_origin     ori: high-copy-number ColE1/pMB1/pBR322/pUC origin of replication
   2518..2610    +  CDS            lacI (fragment): lac repressor; lacI; The lac repressor binds to the lac operator to inhibit transcription in E. coli. This inhibition can be relieved by adding lactose or isopropyl-β-D-thiogalactopyranoside (IPTG).
   2623..2644    +  protein_bind   CAP binding site: CAP binding activates transcription in the presence of cAMP. E. coli catabolite activator protein
   2659..2689    +  promoter       lac promoter: promoter for the E. coli lac operon
   2697..2713    +  protein_bind   lac operator: The lac repressor binds to the lac operator to inhibit transcription in E. coli. This inhibition can be relieved by adding lactose or isopropyl-β-D-thiogalactopyranoside (IPTG). lac repressor encoded by lacI
   2758..2776    +  promoter       T3 promoter: promoter for bacteriophage T3 RNA polymerase
   2794..3192    +  promoter       TEF1 promoter: S. cerevisiae TEF1; promoter for EF-1α
   3203..3409    +  CDS            oli (fragment): ATP9_NEUCR - Also known as atp-9, atp9, prl-1. Experimental evidence at protein level: Swiss-Prot protein existence level 1. Mitochondrial membrane ATP synthase (F(1)F(0) ATP synthase or Complex V) produces ATP from ADP in the presence of a proton gradient across the membrane which is generated by electron transport complexes of the respiratory chain. F-type ATPases consist of two structural domains, F(1) - containing the extramembraneous catalytic core and F(0) - containing the membrane proton channel, linked together by a central stalk and a peripheral stalk. During catalysis, ATP synthesis
   3419..4132    +  CDS            pHluorin, ecliptic: pHluorin, ecliptic is a multistate long stokes shift fluorescent protein published in 1998, derived from Aequorea victoria.
   4133..4843    +  CDS            mRuby3: mRuby3 is a basic (constitutively fluorescent) red fluorescent protein published in 2016, derived from Entacmaea quadricolor. It has low acid sensitivity.
   4853..5100    +  terminator     CYC1 terminator: S. cerevisiae CYC1; transcription terminator for CYC1
   5119..5137    -  promoter       T7 promoter: promoter for bacteriophage T7 RNA polymerase
   5145..5300    +  CDS            lacZα (fragment): LacZα fragment of β-galactosidase; lacZ fragment
   5304..5732    +  rep_origin     f1 ori (sequence partly withheld): f1 bacteriophage origin of replication; arrow indicates direction of (+) strand synthesis
   5760..5812    -  misc_feature   bom (fragment): basis of mobility region from pBR322
   5843..5920    +  CDS            YO192_YEAST (fragment): Experimental evidence at protein level: Swiss-Prot protein existence level 1. From Saccharomyces cerevisiae (strain ATCC 204508 / S288c) (Baker's yeast).
   6060..6465    +  promoter       LEU2 promoter: S. cerevisiae LEU2
   6466..7560    +  CDS            LEU2: 3-isopropylmalate dehydrogenase, required for leucine biosynthesis; S. cerevisiae LEU2; yeast auxotrophic marker
   7922..8038    -  CDS            NFS1 (fragment): NFS1_YEAST - Also known as SPL1 From Saccharomyces cerevisiae (strain ATCC 204508 / S288c) (Baker's yeast).
   8037..8087    -  misc_feature   bom (fragment): basis of mobility region from pBR322
   8189..2       -  CDS            rop (fragment) (across the origin): Rop protein, which maintains plasmids at low copy number; rop
