[The description below was written by a language model from this plasmid's Addgene catalogue record and pLannotate feature annotations shown in this document.]
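Description:
pKL07 is a yeast expression plasmid that also replicates in E. coli. It is built on a backbone recorded as p416 and carries a CEN6/ARS element, so it is maintained in Saccharomyces cerevisiae as a low-copy centromeric episome. Yeast selection is through the LEU2 auxotrophic marker under its own promoter. This agrees between the catalogue and the sequence annotation, although p416-series vectors conventionally carry URA3, and the record does not explain the difference. In bacteria the plasmid replicates from a high-copy ColE1/pUC origin and is selected with ampicillin through β-lactamase. An f1 origin, lac promoter/operator and lacZα remnants, and flanking T3 and T7 promoters are holdovers from the parental cloning vector. The catalogue gives a total size of 8,015 bp, whereas the sequenced record is 8,222 nt.

The payload is a single synthetic open reading frame, derived from a synthesised DNA fragment and inserted by Gibson assembly. It is driven by the constitutive TEF1 promoter and ends at the CYC1 terminator. The frame begins with the presequence of Neurospora crassa ATP synthase subunit 9 (Su9), a widely used signal for import into the mitochondrial matrix. This is followed by super ecliptic pHluorin, a GFP variant whose fluorescence depends on pH, fused directly at its C terminus to a red fluorescent protein. The depositor names the red protein mRuby2. The automated annotation labels it mRuby3, most likely because the two are closely related variants. The red partner is relatively insensitive to acid, so it can plausibly serve as a reference signal for expression level and localisation, allowing ratiometric readout of matrix pH. The associated work used live-cell imaging to follow pH oscillations in yeast during metabolic transitions.
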