Addgene plasmid #104431: pKL07
Purpose: mitochondrial matrix targeted super ecliptic pHluorin with C terminal mRuby2 fusion tag in yeast expression vector
Depositing lab: Joel Kralj. Depositing organization: University of Colorado, Boulder. Publication: Live Cell Imaging Reveals pH Oscillations in Saccharomyces cerevisiae During Metabolic Transitions. Dodd BJT, Kralj JM. Sci Rep. 2017 Oct 24;7(1):13922. doi: 10.1038/s41598-017-14382-0. PubMed 29066766.
Backbone
  Vector backbone: p416
  Backbone size w/o insert (bp): 6500
  Total vector size (bp): 8015
  Vector type: Yeast Expression
  Selectable markers: LEU2
Growth in bacteria
  Bacterial resistance: Ampicillin, 100 μg/mL
  Growth temperature: 37°C
  Growth strain: DH5alpha
  Copy number: High Copy
Gene/Insert
  Gene/Insert name: mito-Super Ecliptic pHluorin-mRuby2 (alt name: SU9-SEP-Cterminal-mRuby2)
  Species: Synthetic
  Insert size (bp): 1572
  Promoter: Tef1
  Cloning method: Gibson Cloning
  Sequencing primers: 5′ CTCTTTCGATGACCTCCCATTG; 3′ CTTCAGGTTGTCTAACTCCTTCC
Resource information
  A portion of this plasmid was derived from a plasmid made by: Ordered as gBlock from IDT
Terms and licenses: Academic/Nonprofit Terms; Industry Terms: Not Available to Industry
How to cite: pKL07 was a gift from Joel Kralj (Addgene plasmid # 104431 ; http://n2t.net/addgene:104431 ; RRID:Addgene_104431)
